>Addgene plasmid #22451 | pENTRDsRedEx2 | depositor full sequence | sequence record 10313 | Author sequence
CTTTCCTGCGTTATCCCCTGATTCTGTGGATAACCGTATTACCGCCTTTGAGTGAGCTGATACCGCTCGC
CGCAGCCGAACGACCGAGCGCAGCGAGTCAGTGAGCGAGGAAGCGGAAGAGCGCCCAATACGCAAACCGC
CTCTCCCCGCGCGTTGGCCGATTCATTAATGCAGCTGGCACGACAGGTTTCCCGACTGGAAAGCGGGCAG
TGAGCGCAACGCAATTAATACGCGTACCGCTAGCCAGGAAGAGTTTGTAGAAACGCAAAAAGGCCATCCG
TCAGGATGGCCTTCTGCTTAGTTTGATGCCTGGCAGTTTATGGCGGGCGTCCTGCCCGCCACCCTCCGGG
CCGTTGCTTCACAACGTTCAAATCCGCTCCCGGCGGATTTGTCCTACTCAGGAGAGCGTTCACCGACAAA
CAACAGATAAAACGAAAGGCCCAGTCTTCCGACTGAGCCTTTCGTTTTATTTGATGCCTGGCAGTTCCCT
ACTCTCGCGTTAACGCTAGCATGGATGTTTTCCCAGTCACGACGTTGTAAAACGACGGCCAGTCTTAAGC
TCGGGCCCCAAATAATGATTTTATTTTGACTGATAGTGACCTGTTCGTTGCAACAAATTGATGAGCAATG
CTTTTTTATAATGCCAACTTTGTACAAAAAAGCAGGCTCGCTACCGGTCGCCACCATGGCCTCCTCCGAG
GACGTCATCAAGGAGTTCATGCGCTTCAAGGTGCGCATGGAGGGCTCCGTGAACGGCCACGAGTTCGAGA
TCGAGGGCGAGGGCGAGGGCCGCCCCTACGAGGGCACCCAGACCGCCAAGCTGAAGGTGACCAAGGGCGG
CCCCCTGCCCTTCGCCTGGGACATCCTGTCCCCCCAGTTCCAGTACGGCTCCAAGGTGTACGTGAAGCAC
CCCGCCGACATCCCCGACTACAAGAAGCTGTCCTTCCCCGAGGGCTTCAAGTGGGAGCGCGTGATGAACT
TCGAGGACGGCGGCGTGGTGACCGTGACCCAGGACTCCTCCCTGCAGGACGGCTCCTTCATCTACAAGGT
GAAGTTCATCGGCGTGAACTTCCCCTCCGACGGCCCCGTAATGCAGAAGAAGACTATGGGCTGGGAGGCC
TCCACCGAGCGCCTGTACCCCCGCGACGGCGTGCTGAAGGGCGAGATCCACAAGGCCCTGAAGCTGAAGG
ACGGCGGCCACTACCTGGTGGAGTTCAAGTCCATCTACATGGCCAAGAAGCCCGTGCAGCTGCCCGGCTA
CTACTACGTGGACTCCAAGCTGGACATCACCTCCCACAACGAGGACTACACCATCGTGGAGCAGTACGAG
CGCGCCGAGGGCCGCCACCACCTGTTCCTGAGATCTCGAGCTCAAGCTTCGAATTCTGCAGTCGACGGTA
CCGCGGGCCCGGGATCCACCGGATCTAGATAACTGATACCCAGCTTTCTTGTACAAAGTTGGCATTATAA
GAAAGCATTGCTTATCAATTTGTTGCAACGAACAGGTCACTATCAGTCAAAATAAAATCATTATTTGCCA
TCCAGCTGATATCCCCTATAGTGAGTCGTATTACATGGTCATAGCTGTTTCCTGGCAGCTCTGGCCCGTG
TCTCAAAATCTCTGATGTTACATTGCACAAGATAAAATAATATCATCATGAACAATAAAACTGTCTGCTT
ACATAAACAGTAATACAAGGGGTGTTATGAGCCATATTCAACGGGAAACGTCGAGGCCGCGATTAAATTC
CAACATGGATGCTGATTTATATGGGTATAAATGGGCTCGCGATAATGTCGGGCAATCAGGTGCGACAATC
TATCGCTTGTATGGGAAGCCCGATGCGCCAGAGTTGTTTCTGAAACATGGCAAAGGTAGCGTTGCCAATG
ATGTTACAGATGAGATGGTCAGACTAAACTGGCTGACGGAATTTATGCCTCTTCCGACCATCAAGCATTT
TATCCGTACTCCTGATGATGCATGGTTACTCACCACTGCGATCCCCGGAAAAACAGCATTCCAGGTATTA
GAAGAATATCCTGATTCAGGTGAAAATATTGTTGATGCGCTGGCAGTGTTCCTGCGCCGGTTGCATTCGA
TTCCTGTTTGTAATTGTCCTTTTAACAGCGATCGCGTATTTCGTCTCGCTCAGGCGCAATCACGAATGAA
TAACGGTTTGGTTGATGCGAGTGATTTTGATGACGAGCGTAATGGCTGGCCTGTTGAACAAGTCTGGAAA
GAAATGCATAAACTTTTGCCATTCTCACCGGATTCAGTCGTCACTCATGGTGATTTCTCACTTGATAACC
TTATTTTTGACGAGGGGAAATTAATAGGTTGTATTGATGTTGGACGAGTCGGAATCGCAGACCGATACCA
GGATCTTGCCATCCTATGGAACTGCCTCGGTGAGTTTTCTCCTTCATTACAGAAACGGCTTTTTCAAAAA
TATGGTATTGATAATCCTGATATGAATAAATTGCAGTTTCATTTGATGCTCGATGAGTTTTTCTAATCAG
AATTGGTTAATTGGTTGTAACACTGGCAGAGCATTACGCTGACTTGACGGGACGGCGCAAGCTCATGACC
AAAATCCCTTAACGTGAGTTACGCGTCGTTCCACTGAGCGTCAGACCCCGTAGAAAAGATCAAAGGATCT
TCTTGAGATCCTTTTTTTCTGCGCGTAATCTGCTGCTTGCAAACAAAAAAACCACCGCTACCAGCGGTGG
TTTGTTTGCCGGATCAAGAGCTACCAACTCTTTTTCCGAAGGTAACTGGCTTCAGCAGAGCGCAGATACC
AAATACTGTTCTTCTAGTGTAGCCGTAGTTAGGCCACCACTTCAAGAACTCTGTAGCACCGCCTACATAC
CTCGCTCTGCTAATCCTGTTACCAGTGGCTGCTGCCAGTGGCGATAAGTCGTGTCTTACCGGGTTGGACT
CAAGACGATAGTTACCGGATAAGGCGCAGCGGTCGGGCTGAACGGGGGGTTCGTGCACACAGCCCAGCTT
GGAGCGAACGACCTACACCGAACTGAGATACCTACAGCGTGAGCTATGAGAAAGCGCCACGCTTCCCGAA
GGGAGAAAGGCGGACAGGTATCCGGTAAGCGGCAGGGTCGGAACAGGAGAGCGCACGAGGGAGCTTCCAG
GGGGAAACGCCTGGTATCTTTATAGTCCTGTCGGGTTTCGCCACCTCTGACTTGAGCGTCGATTTTTGTG
ATGCTCGTCAGGGGGGCGGAGCCTATGGAAAAACGCCAGCAACGCGGCCTTTTTACGGTTCCTGGCCTTT
TGCTGGCCTTTTGCTCACATG
Features (pLannotate 1.2.2; 11 found; start..end, strand, type, name):
    121..213     +  CDS            lacI (fragment): lac repressor; lacI; The lac repressor binds to the lac operator to inhibit transcription in E. coli. This inhibition can be relieved by adding lactose or isopropyl-β-D-thiogalactopyranoside (IPTG).
    268..295     -  terminator     rrnB T2 terminator: transcription terminator T2 from the E. coli rrnB gene
    427..470     +  terminator     rrnB T1 terminator: Escherichia coli rrnB; transcription terminator T1 from the E. coli rrnB gene
    517..553     -  CDS            lacZα (fragment): LacZα fragment of β-galactosidase; lacZ fragment
    569..668     +  protein_bind   attL1: mutant version of attL; recombination site for the Gateway® LR reaction LR Clonase™
    686..1360    +  CDS            DsRed-Express: DsRed-Express is a basic (constitutively fluorescent) orange fluorescent protein published in 2002, derived from Discosoma sp.. It is reported to be a rapidly-maturing tetramer with low acid sensitivity.
   1361..1417    +  misc_feature   MCS: multiple cloning site
   1438..1537    -  protein_bind   attL2: mutant version of attL; recombination site for the Gateway® LR reaction LR Clonase™
   1555..1573    -  promoter       T7 promoter: promoter for bacteriophage T7 RNA polymerase
   1707..2516    +  CDS            KanR: aminoglycoside phosphotransferase; aph(3')-Ia; confers resistance to kanamycin in bacteria or G418 (Geneticin®) in eukaryotes
   2663..3251    +  rep_origin     ori: high-copy-number ColE1/pMB1/pBR322/pUC origin of replication
