[The description below was written by a language model from this plasmid's Addgene catalogue record and pLannotate feature annotations shown in this document.]
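Description:
pENTRDsRedEx2 is a Gateway entry vector carrying the red fluorescent protein DsRed-Express, part of a set of Gateway-compatible plasmids made for analysing gene function in zebrafish. The catalogue lists the backbone as unknown, but the 3.3 kb annotated sequence shows the layout typical of a pENTR-type plasmid. It has a high-copy ColE1/pUC-type origin for replication in E. coli, a kanamycin resistance gene (aminoglycoside phosphotransferase) for selection, and rrnB T1 and T2 transcription terminators upstream of the cloning region, which limit read-through from the backbone into the insert. Short lacI and lacZα fragments are also annotated and appear to be non-functional remnants of earlier vector construction.

The payload is a DsRed-Express coding sequence of about 700 bp, inserted by restriction cloning between attL1 and attL2 recombination sites. DsRed-Express is a rapidly maturing, tetrameric variant of the Discosoma red fluorescent protein. A short multiple cloning site lies immediately downstream of the reporter and inside the att-flanked region. This position could allow a sequence to be placed 3′ of DsRed-Express, possibly as a fusion, although the record does not state that purpose. No eukaryotic promoter is annotated within the cassette. The only promoter found is a T7 promoter outside attL2 that points back toward the insert, and this site also serves for sequencing.

As an entry clone, the plasmid is not meant to express the reporter itself. Instead, LR Clonase-mediated recombination transfers the attL-flanked DsRed-Express segment into attR-containing destination vectors, which supply the promoter and other elements needed for expression, presumably in zebrafish given the associated publication.
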