Addgene plasmid #22451: pENTRDsRedEx2
Depositing lab: Nathan Lawson. Depositing organization: University of Massachusetts, Worcester. Publication: Gateway compatible vectors for analysis of gene function in the zebrafish. Villefranc JA, Amigo J, Lawson ND. Dev Dyn. 2007 Nov . 236(11):3077-87. 10.1002/dvdy.21354 PubMed 17948311.
Backbone
  Vector backbone: Unknown
  Backbone size w/o insert (bp): 3000
  Vector type: Entry Vector
Growth in bacteria
  Bacterial resistance: Kanamycin, 50 μg/mL
  Growth temperature: 37°C
  Growth strain: DH5alpha
  Copy number: Unknown
Gene/Insert
  Gene/Insert name: DsRedExpress
  Insert size (bp): 700
  Cloning method: Restriction Enzyme
  Sequencing primers: 5′ M13_puc_F; 3′ T7
Terms and licenses: Academic/Nonprofit Terms; Industry Terms: Not Available to Industry
How to cite: pENTRDsRedEx2 was a gift from Nathan Lawson (Addgene plasmid # 22451 ; http://n2t.net/addgene:22451 ; RRID:Addgene_22451)
