>Addgene plasmid #22451 | pENTRDsRedEx2 | addgene partial sequence | sequence record 28644 | 22451 with T7
CAATATGATTTATTTTGACTGATAGTGACCTGTTTCGTTGCAACAAATTGATAAGCAATGCTTTCTTATA
ATGCCAACTTTGTACAAGAAAGCTGGGTATCAGTTATCTAGATCCGGTGGATCCCGGGCCCGCGGTACCG
TCGACTGCAGAATTCGAAGCTTGAGCTCGAGATCTCAGGAACAGGTGGTGGCGGCCCTCGGCGCGCTCGT
ACTGCTCCACGATGGTGTAGTCCTCGTTGTGGGAGGTGATGTCCAGCTTGGAGTCCACGTAGTAGTAGCC
GGGCAGCTGCACGGGCTTCTTGGCCATGTAGATGGACTTGAACTCCACCAGGTAGTGGCCGCCGTCCTTC
AGCTTCAGGGCCTTGTGGATCTCGCCCTTCAGCACGCCGTCGCGGGGGTACAGGCGCTCGGTGGAGGCCT
CCCAGCCCATAGTCTTCTTCTGCATTACGGGGCCGTCGGAGGGGAAGTTCACGCCGATGAACTTCACCTT
GTAGATGAAGGAGCCGTCCTGCAGGGAGGAGTCCTGGGTCACGGTCACCACGCCGCCGTCCTCGAAGTTC
ATCACGCGCTCCCACTTGAAGCCCTCGGGGAAGGACAGCTTCTTGTAGTCGGGGATGTCGGCGGGGTGCT
TCACGTACACCTTGGAGCCGTACTGGAACTGGGGGGACAGGATGTCCCAGGCGAAGGGCAGGGGGCCGCC
CTTGGTCACCTTCAGTGGGGGGTTGGGGTGCC
